Addgene plasmid #89772: pAAV-IRES-hrGFP-mWnt5a
Purpose: Expresses mouse Wnt5a in mammalian cells
Depositing lab: Ken-Ichi Takemaru. Depositing organization: Stony Brook University. Publication: Abrogation of beta-catenin signaling in oligodendrocyte precursor cells reduces glial scarring and promotes axon regeneration after CNS injury. Rodriguez JP, Coulter M, Miotke J, Meyer RL, Takemaru K, Levine JM. J Neurosci. 2014 Jul 30;34(31):10285-97. doi: 10.1523/JNEUROSCI.4915-13.2014. PubMed 25080590.
Backbone
  Vector backbone: pAAV-IRES-hrGFP
  Backbone manufacturer: Agilent Technologies
  Backbone size w/o insert (bp): 6100
  Vector type: AAV
Growth in bacteria
  Bacterial resistance: Ampicillin, 100 μg/mL
  Growth temperature: 37°C
  Growth strain: NEB Stable
  Copy number: High Copy
Gene/Insert
  Gene/Insert name: mouse Wnt5a
  Species: M. musculus (mouse)
  Entrez Gene: Wnt5a (a.k.a. 8030457G12Rik, Wnt-5a)
  Promoter: CMV
  Cloning method: Restriction Enzyme; 5′ cloning site EcoRI (not destroyed); 3′ cloning site XhoI (not destroyed)
  Sequencing primers: 5′ ATTCTGAGTCCAAGCTAGGC (beta-globin); 3′ TAGAAGGACACCTAGTCAGA (hGH polyA)
Terms and licenses: Academic/Nonprofit Terms; Industry Terms: Not Available to Industry
How to cite: pAAV-IRES-hrGFP-mWnt5a was a gift from Ken-Ichi Takemaru (Addgene plasmid # 89772 ; http://n2t.net/addgene:89772 ; RRID:Addgene_89772)
