[The description below was written by a language model from this plasmid's Addgene catalogue record and pLannotate feature annotations shown in this document.]
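Description:
pAAV-IRES-hrGFP-mWnt5a is an adeno-associated virus transfer plasmid built on the commercial pAAV-IRES-hrGFP backbone and designed to express mouse Wnt5a in mammalian cells. It is maintained in bacteria through a high-copy ColE1/pUC-type origin with ampicillin selection (β-lactamase under its own promoter), and it also carries an f1 phage origin. The sequenced record is about 7.3 kb. AAV2 inverted terminal repeats flank the expression cassette, supplying the cis elements needed for replication and packaging of the cassette into recombinant AAV particles when helper functions are provided in trans. The annotation shows one ITR as full length downstream of the cassette, while the upstream one is detected only as two short fragments. This may reflect the difficulty of sequencing these repeats or a partial deletion, and the record does not settle the matter.

The cassette is driven by the CMV immediate-early enhancer and promoter, followed by a chimeric intron region including a truncated human β-globin intron, which generally improves transcript processing and expression. The mouse Wnt5a coding sequence, cloned between EcoRI and XhoI sites, sits just upstream of a FLAG epitope sequence that is annotated only as a fragment, so whether Wnt5a is read in frame with the tag is not stated. An EMCV IRES then allows cap-independent translation of humanized Renilla GFP from the same transcript, so green fluorescence marks transfected or transduced cells expressing the Wnt5a message. A human growth hormone polyadenylation signal terminates the transcript, and T3 and T7 phage promoters flank the insert region. The plasmid can be used for direct transfection or for producing AAV vectors that deliver this Wnt ligand, and its associated publication concerns β-catenin signaling in oligodendrocyte precursor cells after CNS injury.
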