Features (pLannotate 1.2.2; 23 found; start..end, strand, type, name):
      1..204     +  promoter       CMV promoter: human cytomegalovirus (CMV) immediate early promoter
    353..380     +  intron         CMV intron (fragment): modified intron A from human cytomegalovirus (CMV)
    385..731     +  intron         β-globin intron (fragment): internally truncated intron from human β-globin
    735..782     +  CDS            HBB (fragment): HBB_COLGU - Experimental evidence at transcript level: Swiss-Prot protein existence level 2. Involved in oxygen transport from the lung to the various peripheral tissues. From Colobus guereza (Mantled guereza) (Eastern black-and-white colobus monkey).
    802..820     +  promoter       T3 promoter: promoter for bacteriophage T3 RNA polymerase
    833..861     +  misc_feature   MCS (fragment): pBluescript multiple cloning site
    884..2023    +  CDS            Wnt5a: WNT5A_MOUSE - Also known as Wnt-5a. Experimental evidence at protein level: Swiss-Prot protein existence level 1. Ligand for members of the frizzled family of seven transmembrane receptors (PubMed:17117926). Can activate or inhibit canonical Wnt signaling, depending on receptor context (PubMed:16602827). In the presence of FZD4, activates beta-catenin signaling. In the presence of ROR2, inhibits the canonical Wnt pathway by promoting beta-catenin degradation through a GSK3-independent pathway which involves down-regulation of beta-catenin-induced reporter gene expression (PubMed:16602827). Sup
   2036..2056    +  CDS            FLAG (fragment): FLAG® epitope tag, followed by an enterokinase cleavage site
   2140..2712    +  misc_feature   IRES: internal ribosome entry site (IRES) of the encephalomyocarditis virus (EMCV)
   2724..3443    +  CDS            hrGFP: humanized Renilla green fluorescent protein mammalian codon-optimized
   3474..3492    -  promoter       T7 promoter: promoter for bacteriophage T7 RNA polymerase
   3500..3976    +  polyA_signal   hGH poly(A) signal: human growth hormone polyadenylation signal
   4016..4156    +  repeat_region  AAV2 ITR: inverted terminal repeat of adeno-associated virus serotype 2 inverted
   4161..4212    -  misc_feature   bom (fragment): basis of mobility region from pBR322
   4231..4686    +  rep_origin     f1 ori (sequence partly withheld): f1 bacteriophage origin of replication; arrow indicates direction of (+) strand synthesis
   4687..4736    -  misc_feature   bom (fragment): basis of mobility region from pBR322
   4838..4873    -  CDS            rop (fragment): Rop protein, which maintains plasmids at low copy number; rop
   4968..5072    +  promoter       AmpR promoter: bla
   5073..5933    +  CDS            AmpR: β-lactamase; bla; confers resistance to ampicillin, carbenicillin, and related antibiotics
   6104..6692    +  rep_origin     ori: high-copy-number ColE1/pMB1/pBR322/pUC origin of replication
   6765..6792    +  repeat_region  AAV2 ITR (fragment): inverted terminal repeat of adeno-associated virus serotype 2 inverted
   6821..6848    +  repeat_region  AAV2 ITR (fragment): inverted terminal repeat of adeno-associated virus serotype 2 inverted
   6959..7262    +  enhancer       CMV enhancer: human cytomegalovirus immediate early enhancer
>Addgene plasmid #89772 | pAAV-IRES-hrGFP-mWnt5a | addgene full sequence | sequence record 238086 | Addgene NGS Result
GTGATGCGGTTTTGGCAGTACATCAATGGGCGTGGATAGCGGTTTGACTCACGGGGATTTCCAAGTCTCC
ACCCCATTGACGTCAATGGGAGTTTGTTTTGGCACCAAAATCAACGGGACTTTCCAAAATGTCGTAACAA
CTCCGCCCCATTGACGCAAATGGGCGGTAGGCGTGTACGGTGGGAGGTCTATATAAGCAGAGCTCGTTTA
GTGAACCGTCAGATCGCCTGGAGACGCCATCCACGCTGTTTTGACCTCCATAGAAGACACCGGGACCGAT
CCAGCCTCCGCGGATTCGAATCCCGGCCGGGAACGGTGCATTGGAACGCGGATTCCCCGTGCCAAGAGTG
ACGTAAGTACCGCCTATAGAGTCTATAGGCCCACAAAAAATGCTTTCTTCTTTTAATATACTTTTTTGTT
TATCTTATTTCTAATACTTTCCCTAATCTCTTTCTTTCAGGGCAATAATGATACAATGTATCATGCCTCT
TTGCACCATTCTAAAGAATAACAGTGATAATTTCTGGGTTAAGGCAATAGCAATATTTCTGCATATAAAT
ATTTCTGCATATAAATTGTAACTGATGTAAGAGGTTTCATATTGCTAATAGCAGCTACAATCCAGCTACC
ATTCTGCTTTTATTTTATGGTTGGGATAAGGCTGGATTATTCTGAGTCCAAGCTAGGCCCTTTTGCTAAT
CATGTTCATACCTCTTATCTTCCTCCCACAGCTCCTGGGCAACGTGCTGGTCTGTGTGCTGGCCCATCAC
TTTGGCAAAGAATTGGGATTCGAACATCGATAATTAACCCTCACTAAAGGGAACAAAAGCTGGAGCTCCA
CCGCGGTGGCGGCCGCTCTAGCCCGGGCGGATCCGAATTCACCATGAAGAAGCCCATTGGAATATTAAGC
CCGGGAGTGGCTTTGGGGACCGCTGGAGGTGCCATGTCTTCCAAGTTCTTCCTAATGGCTTTGGCCACGT
TTTTCTCCTTCGCCCAGGTTGTTATAGAAGCTAATTCTTGGTGGTCTCTAGGTATGAATAACCCTGTTCA
GATGTCAGAAGTATATATCATAGGTGCACAGCCTCTCTGCAGCCAACTGGCAGGACTTTCTCAAGGACAG
AAGAAACTCTGCCACTTGTATCAGGACCACATGCAGTACATTGGAGAAGGTGCGAAGACAGGCATCAAGG
AATGCCAGTACCAGTTCCGGCATCGGAGATGGAACTGCAGCACAGTGGACAATACTTCTGTCTTTGGCAG
GGTGATGCAAATAGGCAGCCGAGAGACGGCCTTCACGTACGCGGTGAGCGCAGCTGGGGTGGTGAACGCC
ATGAGCCGAGCATGCCGGGAGGGCGAGCTGTCTACCTGTGGCTGCAGCCGCGCTGCGCGCCCCAAGGACC
TGCCTCGGGACTGGTTGTGGGGCGGCTGCGGAGACAACATCGACTATGGCTACCGCTTCGCCAAGGAGTT
CGTGGACGCTAGAGAAAGGGAACGAATCCACGCTAAGGGTTCCTATGAGAGCGCACGCATCCTCATGAAC
TTACACAACAATGAAGCAGGCCGTAGGACAGTATACAACCTGGCAGATGTAGCCTGTAAGTGTCATGGAG
TGTCTGGCTCCTGTAGCCTCAAGACGTGCTGGCTGCAGCTGGCGGACTTCCGGAAGGTGGGCGATGCCCT
CAAGGAGAAGTATGATAGCGCGGCGGCCATGAGGCTCAACAGCCGGGGCAAGCTGGTGCAGGTCAACAGC
CGCTTCAACTCCCCGACCACGCAGGACCTGGTCTACATCGACCCCAGTCCGGACTACTGTGTGCGCAACG
AGAGCACTGGCTCGCTGGGCACGCAGGGACGCCTGTGCAACAAGACCTCAGAGGGGATGGACGGCTGCGA
GCTCATGTGCTGTGGGCGTGGCTATGACCAGTTTAAGACAGTGCAGACCGAACGCTGTCATTGCAAGTTT
CACTGGTGCTGCTATGTCAAATGCAAGAAGTGCACGGAGATTGTGGATCAGTTCGTGTGCAAATAGCTCG
AGGACTACAAGGATGACGATGACAAGGATTACAAAGACGACGATGATAAGGACTATAAGGATGATGACGA
CAAATAATAGCAATTCCTCGACGACTGCATAGGGTTACCCCCCTCTCCCTCCCCCCCCCCTAACGTTACT
GGCCGAAGCCGCTTGGAATAAGGCCGGTGTGCGTTTGTCTATATGTTATTTTCCACCATATTGCCGTCTT
TTGGCAATGTGAGGGCCCGGAAACCTGGCCCTGTCTTCTTGACGAGCATTCCTAGGGGTCTTTCCCCTCT
CGCCAAAGGAATGCAAGGTCTGTTGAATGTCGTGAAGGAAGCAGTTCCTCTGGAAGCTTCTTGAAGACAA
ACAACGTCTGTAGCGACCCTTTGCAGGCAGCGGAACCCCCCACCTGGCGACAGGTGCCTCTGCGGCCAAA
AGCCACGTGTATAAGATACACCTGCAAAGGCGGCACAACCCCAGTGCCACGTTGTGAGTTGGATAGTTGT
GGAAAGAGTCAAATGGCTCTCCTCAAGCGTATTCAACAAGGGGCTGAAGGATGCCCAGAAGGTACCCCAT
TGTATGGGATCTGATCTGGGGCCTCGGTGCACATGCTTTACATGTGTTTAGTCGAGGTTAAAAAACGTCT
AGGCCCCCCGAACCACGGGGACGTGGTTTTCCTTTGAAAAACACGATGATAATGGCCACAACCATGGTGA
GCAAGCAGATCCTGAAGAACACCGGCCTGCAGGAGATCATGAGCTTCAAGGTGAACCTGGAGGGCGTGGT
GAACAACCACGTGTTCACCATGGAGGGCTGCGGCAAGGGCAACATCCTGTTCGGCAACCAGCTGGTGCAG
ATCCGCGTGACCAAGGGCGCCCCCCTGCCCTTCGCCTTCGACATCCTGAGCCCCGCCTTCCAGTACGGCA
ACCGCACCTTCACCAAGTACCCCGAGGACATCAGCGACTTCTTCATCCAGAGCTTCCCCGCCGGCTTCGT
GTACGAGCGCACCCTGCGCTACGAGGACGGCGGCCTGGTGGAGATCCGCAGCGACATCAACCTGATCGAG
GAGATGTTCGTGTACCGCGTGGAGTACAAGGGCCGCAACTTCCCCAACGACGGCCCCGTGATGAAGAAGA
CCATCACCGGCCTGCAGCCCAGCTTCGAGGTGGTGTACATGAACGACGGCGTGCTGGTGGGCCAGGTGAT
CCTGGTGTACCGCCTGAACAGCGGCAAGTTCTACAGCTGCCACATGCGCACCCTGATGAAGAGCAAGGGC
GTGGTGAAGGACTTCCCCGAGTACCACTTCATCCAGCACCGCCTGGAGAAGACCTACGTGGAGGACGGCG
GCTTCGTGGAGCAGCACGAGACCGCCATCGCCCAGCTGACCAGCCTGGGCAAGCCCCTGGGCAGCCTGCA
CGAGTGGGTGTAATAGGGTACCAGGTAAGTGTACCCAATTCGCCCTATAGTGAGTCGTATTAGATCTACG
GGTGGCATCCCTGTGACCCCTCCCCAGTGCCTCTCCTGGCCCTGGAAGTTGCCACTCCAGTGCCCACCAG
CCTTGTCCTAATAAAATTAAGTTGCATCATTTTGTCTGACTAGGTGTCCTTCTATAATATTATGGGGTGG
AGGGGGGTGGTATGGAGCAAGGGGCAAGTTGGGAAGACAACCTGTAGGGCCTGCGGGGTCTATTGGGAAC
CAAGCTGGAGTGCAGTGGCACAATCTTGGCTCACTGCAATCTCCGCCTCCTGGGTTCAAGCGATTCTCCT
GCCTCAGCCTCCCGAGTTGTTGGGATTCCAGGCATGCATGACCAGGCTCAGCTAATTTTTGTTTTTTTGG
TAGAGACGGGGTTTCACCATATTGGCCAGGCTGGTCTCCAACTCCTAATCTCAGGTGATCTACCCACCTT
GGCCTCCCAAATTGCTGGGATTACAGGCGTGAACCACTGCTCCCTTCCCTGTCCTTCTGATTTTGTAGGT
AACCACGTGCGGACCGAGCGGCCGCAGGAACCCCTAGTGATGGAGTTGGCCACTCCCTCTCTGCGCGCTC
GCTCGCTCACTGAGGCCGGGCGACCAAAGGTCGCCCGACGCCCGGGCTTTGCCCGGGCGGCCTCAGTGAG
CGAGCGAGCGCGCAGCTGCCTGCAGGGGCGCCTGATGCGGTATTTTCTCCTTACGCATCTGTGCGGTATT
TCACACCGCATA
[95 nt withheld, positions 4213-4307]
T
[46 nt withheld, positions 4309-4354]
C
[141 nt withheld, positions 4356-4496]
CCTTTGACGTTGGAGTCCACGTTCTTT
[37 nt withheld, positions 4524-4560]
ACTCTATCTCGGGCTATTCTTTTGATTTATAAGGGATTTTGCCGATTTCGGTCTATTGGTTAAAAAATGA
GCTGATTTAACAAAAATTTAACGCGAATTTTAACAAAATATTAACGTTTACAATTTTATGGTGCACTCTC
AGTACAATCTGCTCTGATGCCGCATAGTTAAGCCAGCCCCGACACCCGCCAACACCCGCTGACGCGCCCT
GACGGGCTTGTCTGCTCCCGGCATCCGCTTACAGACAAGCTGTGACCGTCTCCGGGAGCTGCATGTGTCA
GAGGTTTTCACCGTCATCACCGAAACGCGCGAGACGAAAGGGCCTCGTGATACGCCTATTTTTATAGGTT
AATGTCATGATAATAATGGTTTCTTAGACGTCAGGTGGCACTTTTCGGGGAAATGTGCGCGGAACCCCTA
TTTGTTTATTTTTCTAAATACATTCAAATATGTATCCGCTCATGAGACAATAACCCTGATAAATGCTTCA
ATAATATTGAAAAAGGAAGAGTATGAGTATTCAACATTTCCGTGTCGCCCTTATTCCCTTTTTTGCGGCA
TTTTGCCTTCCTGTTTTTGCTCACCCAGAAACGCTGGTGAAAGTAAAAGATGCTGAAGATCAGTTGGGTG
CACGAGTGGGTTACATCGAACTGGATCTCAACAGCGGTAAGATCCTTGAGAGTTTTCGCCCCGAAGAACG
TTTTCCAATGATGAGCACTTTTAAAGTTCTGCTATGTGGCGCGGTATTATCCCGTATTGACGCCGGGCAA
GAGCAACTCGGTCGCCGCATACACTATTCTCAGAATGACTTGGTTGAGTACTCACCAGTCACAGAAAAGC
ATCTTACGGATGGCATGACAGTAAGAGAATTATGCAGTGCTGCCATAACCATGAGTGATAACACTGCGGC
CAACTTACTTCTGACAACGATCGGAGGACCGAAGGAGCTAACCGCTTTTTTGCACAACATGGGGGATCAT
GTAACTCGCCTTGATCGTTGGGAACCGGAGCTGAATGAAGCCATACCAAACGACGAGCGTGACACCACGA
TGCCTGTAGCAATGGCAACAACGTTGCGCAAACTATTAACTGGCGAACTACTTACTCTAGCTTCCCGGCA
ACAATTAATAGACTGGATGGAGGCGGATAAAGTTGCAGGACCACTTCTGCGCTCGGCCCTTCCGGCTGGC
TGGTTTATTGCTGATAAATCTGGAGCCGGTGAGCGTGGGTCTCGCGGTATCATTGCAGCACTGGGGCCAG
ATGGTAAGCCCTCCCGTATCGTAGTTATCTACACGACGGGGAGTCAGGCAACTATGGATGAACGAAATAG
ACAGATCGCTGAGATAGGTGCCTCACTGATTAAGCATTGGTAACTGTCAGACCAAGTTTACTCATATATA
CTTTAGATTGATTTAAAACTTCATTTTTAATTTAAAAGGATCTAGGTGAAGATCCTTTTTGATAATCTCA
TGACCAAAATCCCTTAACGTGAGTTTTCGTTCCACTGAGCGTCAGACCCCGTAGAAAAGATCAAAGGATC
TTCTTGAGATCCTTTTTTTCTGCGCGTAATCTGCTGCTTGCAAACAAAAAAACCACCGCTACCAGCGGTG
GTTTGTTTGCCGGATCAAGAGCTACCAACTCTTTTTCCGAAGGTAACTGGCTTCAGCAGAGCGCAGATAC
CAAATACTGTTCTTCTAGTGTAGCCGTAGTTAGGCCACCACTTCAAGAACTCTGTAGCACCGCCTACATA
CCTCGCTCTGCTAATCCTGTTACCAGTGGCTGCTGCCAGTGGCGATAAGTCGTGTCTTACCGGGTTGGAC
TCAAGACGATAGTTACCGGATAAGGCGCAGCGGTCGGGCTGAACGGGGGGTTCGTGCACACAGCCCAGCT
TGGAGCGAACGACCTACACCGAACTGAGATACCTACAGCGTGAGCTATGAGAAAGCGCCACGCTTCCCGA
AGGGAGAAAGGCGGACAGGTATCCGGTAAGCGGCAGGGTCGGAACAGGAGAGCGCACGAGGGAGCTTCCA
GGGGGAAACGCCTGGTATCTTTATAGTCCTGTCGGGTTTCGCCACCTCTGACTTGAGCGTCGATTTTTGT
GATGCTCGTCAGGGGGGCGGAGCCTATGGAAAAACGCCAGCAACGCGGCCTTTTTACGGTTCCTGGCCTT
TTGCTGGCCTTTTGCTCACATGTCCTGCAGGCAGCTGCGCGCTCGCTCGCTCACTGAGGCCGCCCGGGCG
TCGGGCGACCTTTGGTCGCCCGGCCTCAGTGAGCGAGCGAGCGCGCAGAGAGGGAGTGGCCAACTCCATC
ACTAGGGGTTCCTGCGGCCGCACGCGTCTAGTTATTAATAGTAATCAATTACGGGGTCATTAGTTCATAG
CCCATATATGGAGTTCCGCGTTACATAACTTACGGTAAATGGCCCGCCTGGCTGACCGCCCAACGACCCC
CGCCCATTGACGTCAATAATGACGTATGTTCCCATAGTAACGCCAATAGGGACTTTCCATTGACGTCAAT
GGGTGGAGTATTTACGGTAAACTGCCCACTTGGCAGTACATCAAGTGTATCATATGCCAAGTACGCCCCC
TATTGACGTCAATGACGGTAAATGGCCCGCCTGGCATTATGCCCAGTACATGACCTTATGGGACTTTCCT
ACTTGGCAGTACATCTACGTATTAGTCATCGCTATTACCATG
